Addgene plasmid #185925: pMRE-Himar-134
Purpose: Himar transposon delivery plasmid that delivers a orange fluorescent mOrange2 protein gene
Depositing lab: Mitja Remus-Emsermann. Depositing organization: Freie Universitaet Berlin. Publication: Chromatic Bacteria v.2-A Himar1 Transposon-Based Delivery Vector to Extend the Host Range of a Toolbox to Fluorescently Tag Bacteria. Stocks C, Schlechter R, Remus-Emsermann M. Bacteria 2022, 1(1), 56-65 10.3390/bacteria1010006.
Backbone
  Vector backbone: Unspecified
  Vector type: Bacterial Expression
Growth in bacteria
  Bacterial resistance: Chloramphenicol, 25 μg/mL
  Growth temperature: 37°C
  Growth strain: S17-1
  Copy number: High Copy
Gene/Insert
  Gene/Insert name: mOrange2
  Species: Synthetic
  Cloning method: Gibson Cloning
Terms and licenses: Academic/Nonprofit Terms; Industry Terms: Not Available to Industry
Depositor comments: Please visit https://www.biorxiv.org/content/10.1101/2021.03.26.437257v1 for bioRxiv preprint.
How to cite: pMRE-Himar-134 was a gift from Mitja Remus-Emsermann (Addgene plasmid # 185925 ; http://n2t.net/addgene:185925 ; RRID:Addgene_185925)
