[The description below was written by a language model from this plasmid's Addgene catalogue record and pLannotate feature annotations shown in this document.]
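Description:
pMRE-Himar-134 is a bacterial transposon delivery plasmid of about 5.4 kb from the Chromatic Bacteria v.2 toolbox, designed to insert an orange fluorescent protein gene into the chromosome of diverse bacteria through Himar1 mariner transposition. The backbone is listed as unspecified, but the annotated features describe a conditional, mobilisable vector. Replication depends on the R6K γ origin, which only works in hosts supplying the pi initiator protein. An incP oriT allows conjugative transfer from a donor such as S17-1, the recorded growth strain. In recipients lacking pi the plasmid cannot replicate, so it would act as a suicide vector, and stable marker inheritance would depend on transposition into the genome. Selection is by chloramphenicol, and the record lists the plasmid as high copy.

The payload is a synthetic mOrange2 coding sequence, a constitutively fluorescent orange protein derived from Discosoma, followed by the lambda t0 terminator. Directly downstream is a cat chloramphenicol acetyltransferase gene with its own promoter, closed by the rrnB T1 terminator, so fluorescence and resistance lie together as one cassette. The promoter driving mOrange2 is not annotated. The automated feature table also does not explicitly identify the Himar1 transposase or the transposon inverted repeats. A lac promoter, lac operator and CAP binding site precede an unannotated stretch at the end of the record, but what they drive is not stated. The short AmpR, bla(M), lacZα, M13 ori, Tn5 tnpA and Bacteroides transposase matches are only fragments, probably backbone remnants or partial homology hits rather than functional parts. The construct is used to tag bacteria fluorescently, extending the host range of the toolbox.
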