Features (pLannotate 1.2.2; 18 found; start..end, strand, type, name):
     36..52      +  promoter       AmpR promoter (fragment): bla
     53..274     +  CDS            AmpR (fragment): β-lactamase; bla; confers resistance to ampicillin, carbenicillin, and related antibiotics
    379..523     +  rep_origin     M13 ori (fragment): M13 bacteriophage origin of replication; arrow indicates direction of (+) strand synthesis
    588..976     +  rep_origin     R6K γ ori: γ replication origin from E. coli plasmid R6K; requires the R6K initiator protein pi for replication
   1087..1127    +  misc_feature   MCS (fragment): pBluescript multiple cloning site
   1129..1374    -  CDS            TRA4_BACFG (fragment): Protein inferred from homology: Swiss-Prot protein existence level 3. Required for the transposition of the insertion element. From Bacteroides fragilis.
   1422..1739    +  CDS            tnpA (fragment): TN5P_ECOLX - Also known as tnp. Experimental evidence at protein level: Swiss-Prot protein existence level 1. Mediates transposition of transposon Tn5 by a 'cut and paste' mechanism. First, the monomeric transposase binds the 19 bp inverted DNA repeats flanking the transposon. Then, dimerization of the DNA- bound transposase creates a synaptic DNA complex. After nicking of the first DNA strand, excision of the transposon proceeds through a series of intermediates. The transposase then mediates the insertion of the transposon at a new site by strand transfer. The activity of the wild- type tran
   1776..2483    +  CDS            mOrange2: mOrange2 is a basic (constitutively fluorescent) orange fluorescent protein published in 2008, derived from Discosoma sp.. It has high acid sensitivity.
   2503..2597    +  terminator     lambda t0 terminator: transcription terminator from phage lambda
   2612..2640    +  promoter       cat promoter (fragment): promoter of the E. coli cat gene encoding chloramphenicol acetyltransferase
   2641..3297    +  CDS            cat: CAT_ECOLX - Experimental evidence at protein level: Swiss-Prot protein existence level 1. This enzyme is an effector of chloramphenicol resistance in bacteria. From Escherichia coli. This protein is used as a marker in many commonly used cloning vectors, such as pACYC184.
   3365..3451    +  terminator     rrnB T1 terminator: Escherichia coli rrnB; transcription terminator T1 from the E. coli rrnB gene
   3595..3795    +  CDS            bla(M) (fragment): β-lactamase lacking the signal sequence; bla(M); allows cytosolic expression of β-lactamase
   3796..3862    -  CDS            lacZα (fragment): LacZα fragment of β-galactosidase; lacZ fragment
   3946..4054    -  oriT           oriT: incP origin of transfer
   4201..4222    +  protein_bind   CAP binding site: CAP binding activates transcription in the presence of cAMP. E. coli catabolite activator protein
   4237..4267    +  promoter       lac promoter: promoter for the E. coli lac operon
   4275..4291    +  protein_bind   lac operator: The lac repressor binds to the lac operator to inhibit transcription in E. coli. This inhibition can be relieved by adding lactose or isopropyl-β-D-thiogalactopyranoside (IPTG). lac repressor encoded by lacI
>Addgene plasmid #185925 | pMRE-Himar-134 | addgene full sequence | sequence record 377504 | Addgene NGS Result
CTAGATGCATGCTCGAGCGGCCGCCAGTGTGATGGATTGAAAAAGGAAGAGTATGAGTATTCAACATTTC
CGTGTCGCCCTTATTCCCTTTTTTGCGGCATTTTGCCTTCCTGTTTTTGCTCACCCAGAAACGCTGGTGA
AAGTAAAAGATGCTGAAGATCAGTTGGGTGCACGAGTGGGTTACATCGAACTGGATCTCAACAGCGGTAA
GATCCTTGAGAGTTTTCGCCCCGAAGAACGTTTTCCAATGATGAGCACTTTTAAAGTTCTGCTAACAGGT
TGGCTGATAAGTCCCCGGTCTGACACATAGATGGCGTCGCTAGTATTAAATGCATATTATTTTTATATAG
TACCAACCTTCAAATGATTCCCAGATCTCAAACTGGAACAACACTCAACCCTATCTCGGTCTATTCTTTT
GATTTATAAGGGATTTTGCCGATTTCGGCCTATTGGTTAAAAAATGAGCTGATTTAACAAAAATTTAACG
CGAATTTTAACAAAATATTAACGCTTACAATTTAGGTGGCACTTTTCGGGGAAATGTGCGCGGAACCAGA
TCCGGCCACGATGCGTCCGGCGTAGAGGATCTGAAGATCAGCAGTTCAACCTGTTGATAGTACGTACTAA
GCTCTCATGTTTCACGTACTAAGCTCTCATGTTTAACGTACTAAGCTCTCATGTTTAACGAACTAAACCC
TCATGGCTAACGTACTAAGCTCTCATGGCTAACGTACTAAGCTCTCATGTTTCACGTACTAAGCTCTCAT
GTTTGAACAATAAAATTAATATAAATCAGCAACTTAAATAGCCTCTAAGGTTTTAAGTTTTATAAGAAAA
AAAAGAATATATAAGGCTTTTAAAGCTTTTAAGGTTTAACGGTTGTGGACAACAAGCCAGGGATGTAACG
CACTGAGAAGCCCTTAGAGCCTCTCAAAGCAATTTTGAGTGACACAGGAACACTTAACGGCTGACATGGG
AATTCTTGAAGACGAAAGGGCCTCGTGATACGCCTATTTTTATAGGTTAATGTCATGATAATAATGGTTT
CTTAGACGTCAGGTGGCACTTTTCGGGGTTAATTAAGGGCTGCAGGAATTCGATATCAAGCTTATCGATA
CCGTCGAAATTCTGATTAATAATTTGTTTAAATTTTTCGTTTGGCGTGAGGTATCCAAGTCTTTTACGAG
GTCGATTATTGAGTTTATTTTCAATCCACTTAATCTGTTTGTTGGTTACTTCACTAAAGTCCTTACCCTT
TGGGATATACTGCCTGATAAGCCCGTTGGTGTTTTCATTGGCACCACGTTCCCATGAGTGGTATGGTTTG
CAAAAATAGAATTTTATTTCCAATTTTTGCGCAATTTCCTCGTGCTCTAGAATATAAACTGCCAGGAATT
GGGGATCGGATTCGAGCTCGCACGCTGCCGCAAGCACTCAGGGCGCAAGGGCTGCTAAAGGAAGCGGAAC
ACGTAGAAAGCCAGTCCGCAGAAACGGTGCTGACCCCGGATGAATGTCAGCTACTGGGCTATCTGGACAA
GGGAAAACGCAAGCGCAAAGAGAAAGCAGGTAGCTTGCAGTGGGCTTACATGGCGATAGCTAGACTGGGC
GGTTTTATGGACAGCAAGCGAACCGGAATTGCCAGCTGGGGCGCCCTCTGGTAAGGTTGGGAAGCCCTGC
AAAGTAAACTGGATGGCTTTCTTGCCGCCAAGGATCTGATGGCGCAGGGGATCAAGATCTGATCAAGAGA
CAGGATACTAGTGGAGGAAGAAAAAATGGTGAGCAAGGGCGAGGAGAATAACATGGCCATCATCAAGGAG
TTCATGCGCTTCAAGGTGCGCATGGAGGGCTCCGTGAACGGCCACGAGTTCGAGATCGAGGGCGAGGGCG
AGGGCCGCCCCTACGAGGGCTTTCAGACCGCTAAGCTGAAGGTGACCAAGGGTGGCCCCCTGCCCTTCGC
CTGGGACATCCTGTCCCCTCATTTCACCTACGGCTCCAAGGCCTACGTGAAGCACCCCGCCGACATCCCC
GACTACTTCAAGCTGTCCTTCCCCGAGGGCTTCAAGTGGGAGCGCGTGATGAACTACGAGGACGGCGGCG
TGGTGACCGTGACCCAGGACTCCTCCCTGCAGGACGGCGAGTTCATCTACAAGGTGAAGCTGCGCGGCAC
CAACTTCCCCTCCGACGGCCCCGTGATGCAGAAGAAGACCATGGGCTGGGAGGCCTCCTCCGAGCGGATG
TACCCCGAGGACGGTGCCCTGAAGGGCAAGATCAAGATGAGGCTGAAGCTGAAGGACGGCGGCCACTACA
CCTCCGAGGTCAAGACCACCTACAAGGCCAAGAAGCCCGTGCAGCTGCCCGGCGCCTACATCGTCGACAT
CAAGTTGGACATCACCTCCCACAACGAGGACTACACCATCGTGGAACAGTACGAACGCGCCGAGGGCCGC
CACTCCACCGGCGGCATGGACGAGCTGTACAAGTAATAATTAGCTGAGCTTGGACTCCTGTTGATAGATC
CAGTAATGACCTCAGAACTCCATCTGGATTTGTTCAGAACGCTCGGTTGCCGCCGGGCGTTTTTTATTGG
TGAGAATCCAAGCTAGCTTGGCGAGATTTTCAGGAGCTAAGGAAGCTAAAATGGAGAAAAAAATCACTGG
ATATACCACCGTTGATATATCCCAATGGCATCGTAAAGAACATTTTGAGGCATTTCAGTCAGTTGCTCAA
TGTACCTATAACCAGACCGTTCAGCTGGATATTACGGCCTTTTTAAAGACCGTAAAGAAAAATAAGCACA
AGTTTTATCCGGCCTTTATTCACATTCTTGCCCGCCTGATGAATGCTCATCCGGAATTTCGTATGGCAAT
GAAAGACGGTGAGCTGGTGATATGGGATAGTGTTCACCCTTGTTACACCGTTTTCCATGAGCAAACTGAA
ACGTTTTCATCGCTCTGGAGTGAATACCACGACGATTTCCGGCAGTTTCTACACATATATTCGCAAGATG
TGGCGTGTTACGGTGAAAACCTGGCCTATTTCCCTAAAGGGTTTATTGAGAATATGTTTTTCGTCTCAGC
CAATCCCTGGGTGAGTTTCACCAGTTTTGATTTAAACGTGGCCAATATGGACAACTTCTTCGCCCCCGTT
TTCACCATGGGCAAATATTATACGCAAGGCGACAAGGTGCTGATGCCGCTGGCGATTCAGGTTCATCATG
CCGTTTGTGATGGCTTCCATGTCGGCAGAATGCTTAATGAATTACAACAGTACTGCGATGAGTGGCAGGG
CGGGGCGTAATTTTTTTAAGGCAGTTATTGGTGCCCTTAAACGCCTGGGGTAATGACTCTCTAGCTTGAG
GCATCAAATAAAACGAAAGGCTCAGTCGAAAGACTGGGCCTTTCGTTTTATCTGTTGTTTGTCGGTGAAC
GCTCTCCTGAGTAGGACAAATCCGCCGCTAGGAGCTTGCGGCCGCCAGCCCGGGCAATTCGAGGGGTATC
GCTCTTGAAGGGAACTATGTTGAATAATAAAAACGAATTTTCACAAAAAAATGTGTTTTTCTTTGTTAGA
CCGGGGACTTATCAGCCAACCTGTTATGTGGCGCGGTATTATCCCGTATTGACGCCGGGCAAGAGCAACT
CGGTCGCCGCATACACTATTCTCAGAATGACTTGGTTGAGTACTCACCAGTCACAGAAAAGCATCTTACG
GATGGCATGACAGTAAGAGAATTATGCAGTGCTGCCATAACCATGAGTGATAACACTGCGGCCAACTTAC
TTCTGACAACGATCGAGGCGATTAAGTTGGGTAACGCCAGGGTTTTCCCAGTCACGACGTTGTAAAACGA
CGGCCAGTGAATTAATTCTTGAAGACGAAAGGGCCTCGTGATACGCCTATTTTTATAGGTTAATGTCATG
ATAATAATGGTTTCTTAGAGCTTATCGGCCAGCCTCGCAGAGCAGGATTCCCGTTGAGCACCGCCAGGTG
CGAATAAGGGACAGTGAAGAAGGAACACCCGCTCGCGGGTGGGCCTACTTCACCTATCCTGCCCGGCTGA
CGCCGTTGGATACACCAAGGAAAGTCTACACGAACCCTTTGGCAAAATCCTGTATATCGTGCGAAAAAGG
ATGGATATACCGAAAAAATCGCTATAATGACCCCGAAGCAGGGTTATGCAGCGGGTGAGCGCAACGCAAT
TAATGTGAGTTAGCTCACTCATTAGGCACCCCAGGCTTTACACTTTATGCTTCCGGCTCGTATGTTGTGT
GGAATTGTGAGCGGATAACAATTTCACACAGGAAACACATATGGAAAAAAAGGAATTTCGTGTTTTGATA
AAATACTGTTTTCTGAAGGGAAAAAATACAGTGGAAGCAAAAACTTGGCTTGATAATGAGTTTCCGGACT
CTGCCCCAGGGAAATCAACAATAATTGATTGGTATGCAAAATTCAAGCGTGGTGAAATGAGCACGGAGGA
CGGTGAACGCAGTGGACGCCCGAAAGAGGTGGTTACCGACGAAAACATCAAAAAAATCCACAAAATGATT
TTGAATGACCGTAAAATGAAGTTGATCGAGATAGCAGAGGCCTTAAAGATATCAAAGGAACGTGTTGGTC
ATATCATTCATCAATATTTGGATATGCGGAAGCTCTGTGCAAAATGGGTGCCGCGCGAGCTCACATTTGA
CCAAAAACAACAACGTGTTGATGATTCTGAGCGGTGTTTGCAGCTGTTAACTCGTAATACACCCGAGTTT
TTCCGTCGATATGTGACAATGGATGAAACATGGCTCCATCACTACACTCCTGAGTCCAATCGACAGTCGG
CTGAGTGGACAGCGACCGGTGAACCGTCTCCGAAGCGTGGAAAGACTCAAAAGTCCGCTGGCAAAGTAAT
GGCCTCTGTTTTTTGGGATGCGCATGGAATAATTTTTATCGATTATCTTGAGAAGGGAAAAACCATCAAC
AGTGACTATTATATGGCGTTATTGGAGCGTTTGAAGGTCGAAATCGCGGCAAAACGGCCCCACATGAAGA
AGAAAAAAGTGTTGTTCCACCAAGACAACGCACCGTGCCACAAGTCATTGAGAACGATGGCAAAAATTCA
TGAATTGGGCTTCGAATTGCTTCCCCACCCGCCGTATTCTCCAGATCTGGCCCCCAGCGACTTTTTCTTG
TTCTCAGACCTCAAAAGGATGCTCGCAGGGAAAAAATTTGGCTGCAATGAAGAGGTGATCGCCGAAACTG
AGGCCTATTTTGAGGCAAAACCGAAGGAGTACTACCAAAATGGTATCAAAAAATTGGAAGGTCGTTATAA
TCGTTGTATCGCTCTTGAAGGGAACTATGTTGAATAATAAAAACGAATTTTCACAAAAAAATGTGTTTTT
CTTTGTTAGACCGGATCTGCAGAATTCCAGCACACTGGCGGCCGTTA
